>Addgene plasmid #53360 | P2RX6-bio-His | depositor full sequence | sequence record 83084 | P2RX6-bio-His sequence 7517 bps
GTCGACCTCCATCACGGCCTATAAGAGTGAGGGGGAGTCAGCGGAGTTCTCCTTCCCACTCAACCTTGGA
GAGGAAAGCCTGCAGGGAGAGTTGAGATGGAAGGCAGAGAAGGCTCCTTCTTCCCAGTCCTGGATCACCT
TCTCCCTAAAGAACCAAAAGGTGTCTGTGCAGAAGTCTACTAGCAACCCCAAGTTCCAGCTGTCCGAAAC
GCTCCCACTCACCCTTCAGATACCCCAGGTCTCCCTTCAGTTTGCTGGTTCTGGCAACCTGACCCTGACT
CTGGACAGAGGGATACTGTATCAGGAAGTGAACCTGGTGGTGATGAAAGTGACTCAGCCCGACAGCAACA
CTTTGACCTGTGAGGTGATGGGACCCACCTCACCCAAGATGAGACTGATCTTGAAGCAGGAGAATCAGGA
GGCCAGGGTCTCCAGGCAGGAGAAAGTGATTCAAGTGCAGGCCCCTGAAGCAGGGGTGTGGCAATGTCTA
CTGAGTGAAGGTGAAGAGGTCAAGATGGACTCCAAGATCCAGGTTTTATCCAAAGGGTTGAATTCCGGCA
GCCTGCACCACATCCTGGACGCCCAGAAGATGCTGTGGAACCACAGGGACAGGAACCTGCCTCCTCTGGC
CCCTCTGGGCCCCCACCACCATCACCACCATTGAGTCTAGACACGTGATTAATTAAGGATCCCCCGACCT
CGACCTCTGGCTAATAAAGGAAATTTATTTTCATTGCAATAGTGTGTTGGAATTTTTTGTGTCTCTCACT
CGGAAGGACATATGGGAGGGCAAATCATTTGGTCGAGATCCCTCGGAGATCTCTAGCTAGAGGATCGATC
CCCGCCCCGGACGAACTAAACCTGACTACGACATCTCTGCCCCTTCTTCGCGGGGCAGTGCATGTAATCC
CTTCAGTTGGTTGGTACAACTTGCCAACTGGGCCCTGTTCCACATGTGACACGGGGGGGGACCAAACACA
AAGGGGTTCTCTGACTGTAGTTGACATCCTTATAAATGGATGTGCACATTTGCCAACACTGAGTGGCTTT
CATCCTGGAGCAGACTTTGCAGTCTGTGGACTGCAACACAACATTGCCTTTATGTGTAACTCTTGGCTGA
AGCTCTTACACCAATGCTGGGGGACATGTACCTCCCAGGGGCCCAGGAAGACTACGGGAGGCTACACCAA
CGTCAATCAGAGGGGCCTGTGTAGCTACCGATAAGCGGACCCTCAAGAGGGCATTAGCAATAGTGTTTAT
AAGGCCCCCTTGTTAACCCTAAACGGGTAGCATATGCTTCCCGGGTAGTAGTATATACTATCCAGACTAA
CCCTAATTCAATAGCATATGTTACCCAACGGGAAGCATATGCTATCGAATTAGGGTTAGTAAAAGGGTCC
TAAGGAACAGCGATATCTCCCACCCCATGAGCTGTCACGGTTTTATTTACATGGGGTCAGGATTCCACGA
GGGTAGTGAACCATTTTAGTCACAAGGGCAGTGGCTGAAGATCAAGGAGCGGGCAGTGAACTCTCCTGAA
TCTTCGCCTGCTTCTTCATTCTCCTTCGTTTAGCTAATAGAATAACTGCTGAGTTGTGAACAGTAAGGTG
TATGTGAGGTGCTCGAAAACAAGGTTTCAGGTGACGCCCCCAGAATAAAATTTGGACGGGGGGTTCAGTG
GTGGCATTGTGCTATGACACCAATATAACCCTCACAAACCCCTTGGGCAATAAATACTAGTGTAGGAATG
AAACATTCTGAATATCTTTAACAATAGAAATCCATGGGGTGGGGACAAGCCGTAAAGACTGGATGTCCAT
CTCACACGAATTTATGGCTATGGGCAACACATAATCCTAGTGCAATATGATACTGGGGTTATTAAGATGT
GTCCCAGGCAGGGACCAAGACAGGTGAACCATGTTGTTACACTCTATTTGTAACAAGGGGAAAGAGAGTG
GACGCCGACAGCAGCGGACTCCACTGGTTGTCTCTAACACCCCCGAAAATTAAACGGGGCTCCACGCCAA
TGGGGCCCATAAACAAAGACAAGTGGCCACTCTTTTTTTTGAAATTGTGGAGTGGGGGCACGCGTCAGCC
CCCACACGCCGCCCTGCGGTTTTGGACTGTAAAATAAGGGTGTAATAACTTGGCTGATTGTAACCCCGCT
AACCACTGCGGTCAAACCACTTGCCCACAAAACCACTAATGGCACCCCGGGGAATACCTGCATAAGTAGG
TGGGCGGGCCAAGATAGGGGCGCGATTGCTGCGATCTGGAGGACAAATTACACACACTTGCGCCTGAGCG
CCAAGCACAGGGTTGTTGGTCCTCATATTCACGAGGTCGCTGAGAGCACGGTGGGCTAATGTTGCCATGG
GTAGCATATACTACCCAAATATCTGGATAGCATATGCTATCCTAATCTATATCTGGGTAGCATAGGCTAT
CCTAATCTATATCTGGGTAGCATATGCTATCCTAATCTATATCTGGGTAGTATATGCTATCCTAATTTAT
ATCTGGGTAGCATAGGCTATCCTAATCTATATCTGGGTAGCATATGCTATCCTAATCTATATCTGGGTAG
TATATGCTATCCTAATCTGTATCCGGGTAGCATATGCTATCCTAATAGAGATTAGGGTAGTATATGCTAT
CCTAATTTATATCTGGGTAGCATATACTACCCAAATATCTGGATAGCATATGCTATCCTAATCTATATCT
GGGTAGCATATGCTATCCTAATCTATATCTGGGTAGCATAGGCTATCCTAATCTATATCTGGGTAGCATA
TGCTATCCTAATCTATATCTGGGTAGTATATGCTATCCTAATTTATATCTGGGTAGCATAGGCTATCCTA
ATCTATATCTGGGTAGCATATGCTATCCTAATCTATATCTGGGTAGTATATGCTATCCTAATCTGTATCC
GGGTAGCATATGCTATCCTCATGATAAGCTGTCAAACATGAGAATTTTCTTGAAGACGAAAGGGCCTCGT
GATACGCCTATTTTTATAGGTTAATGTCATGATAATAATGGTTTCTTAGACGTCAGGTGGCACTTTTCGG
GGAAATGTGCGCGGAACCCCTATTTGTTTATTTTTCTAAATACATTCAAATATGTATCCGCTCATGAGAC
AATAACCCTGATAAATGCTTCAATAATATTGAAAAAGGAAGAGTATGAGTATTCAACATTTCCGTGTCGC
CCTTATTCCCTTTTTTGCGGCATTTTGCCTTCCTGTTTTTGCTCACCCAGAAACGCTGGTGAAAGTAAAA
GATGCTGAAGATCAGTTGGGTGCACGAGTGGGTTACATCGAACTGGATCTCAACAGCGGTAAGATCCTTG
AGAGTTTTCGCCCCGAAGAACGTTTTCCAATGATGAGCACTTTTAAAGTTCTGCTATGTGGCGCGGTATT
ATCCCGTGTTGACGCCGGGCAAGAGCAACTCGGTCGCCGCATACACTATTCTCAGAATGACTTGGTTGAG
TACTCACCAGTCACAGAAAAGCATCTTACGGATGGCATGACAGTAAGAGAATTATGCAGTGCTGCCATAA
CCATGAGTGATAACACTGCGGCCAACTTACTTCTGACAACGATCGGAGGACCGAAGGAGCTAACCGCTTT
TTTGCACAACATGGGGGATCATGTAACTCGCCTTGATCGTTGGGAACCGGAGCTGAATGAAGCCATACCA
AACGACGAGCGTGACACCACGATGCCTGCAGCAATGGCAACAACGTTGCGCAAACTATTAACTGGCGAAC
TACTTACTCTAGCTTCCCGGCAACAATTAATAGACTGGATGGAGGCGGATAAAGTTGCAGGACCACTTCT
GCGCTCGGCCCTTCCGGCTGGCTGGTTTATTGCTGATAAATCTGGAGCCGGTGAGCGTGGGTCTCGCGGT
ATCATTGCAGCACTGGGGCCAGATGGTAAGCCCTCCCGTATCGTAGTTATCTACACGACGGGGAGTCAGG
CAACTATGGATGAACGAAATAGACAGATCGCTGAGATAGGTGCCTCACTGATTAAGCATTGGTAACTGTC
AGACCAAGTTTACTCATATATACTTTAGATTGATTTAAAACTTCATTTTTAATTTAAAAGGATCTAGGTG
AAGATCCTTTTTGATAATCTCATGACCAAAATCCCTTAACGTGAGTTTTCGTTCCACTGAGCGTCAGACC
CCGTAGAAAAGATCAAAGGATCTTCTTGAGATCCTTTTTTTCTGCGCGTAATCTGCTGCTTGCAAACAAA
AAAACCACCGCTACCAGCGGTGGTTTGTTTGCCGGATCAAGAGCTACCAACTCTTTTTCCGAAGGTAACT
GGCTTCAGCAGAGCGCAGATACCAAATACTGTTCTTCTAGTGTAGCCGTAGTTAGGCCACCACTTCAAGA
ACTCTGTAGCACCGCCTACATACCTCGCTCTGCTAATCCTGTTACCAGTGGCTGCTGCCAGTGGCGATAA
GTCGTGTCTTACCGGGTTGGACTCAAGACGATAGTTACCGGATAAGGCGCAGCGGTCGGGCTGAACGGGG
GGTTCGTGCACACAGCCCAGCTTGGAGCGAACGACCTACACCGAACTGAGATACCTACAGCGTGAGCTAT
GAGAAAGCGCCACGCTTCCCGAAGGGAGAAAGGCGGACAGGTATCCGGTAAGCGGCAGGGTCGGAACAGG
AGAGCGCACGAGGGAGCTTCCAGGGGGAAACGCCTGGTATCTTTATAGTCCTGTCGGGTTTCGCCACCTC
TGACTTGAGCGTCGATTTTTGTGATGCTCGTCAGGGGGGCGGAGCCTATGGAAAAACGCCAGCAACGCGG
CCTTTTTACGGTTCCTGGCCTTTTGCTGGCCTTTTGCTCACATGTTCTTTCCTGCGTTATCCCCTGATTC
TGTGGATAACCGTATTACCGCCTTTGAGTGAGCTGATACCGCTCGCCGCAGCCGAACGACCGAGCGCAGC
GAGTCAGTGAGCGAGGAAGCGGAAGAGCGCCCAATACGCAAACCGCCTCTCCCCGCGCGTTGGCCGATTC
ATTAATGCAGCTGGCACGACAGGTTTCCCGACTGGAAAGCGGGCAGTGAGCGCAACGCAATTAATGTGAG
TTAGCTCACTCATTAGGCACCCCAGGCTTTACACTTTATGCTTCCGGCTCGTATGTTGTGTGGAATTGTG
AGCGGATAACAATTTCACACAGGAAACAGCTATGACCATGATTACGCCAAGCTCTAGCTAGAGGTCGACC
AATTCTCATGTTTGACAGCTTATCATCGCAGATCCGGGCAACGTTGTTGCCATTGCTGCAGGCGCAGAAC
TGGTAGGTATGGAAGATCTATACATTGAATCAATATTGGCAATTAGCCATATTAGTCATTGGTTATATAG
CATAAATCAATATTGGCTATTGGCCATTGCATACGTTGTATCTATATCATAATATGTACATTTATATTGG
CTCATGTCCAATATGACCGCCATGTTGACATTGATTATTGACTAGTTATTAATAGTAATCAATTACGGGG
TCATTAGTTCATAGCCCATATATGGAGTTCCGCGTTACATAACTTACGGTAAATGGCCCGCCTGGCTGAC
CGCCCAACGACCCCCGCCCATTGACGTCAATAATGACGTATGTTCCCATAGTAACGCCAATAGGGACTTT
CCATTGACGTCAATGGGTGGAGTATTTACGGTAAACTGCCCACTTGGCAGTACATCAAGTGTATCATATG
CCAAGTCCGCCCCCTATTGACGTCAATGACGGTAAATGGCCCGCCTGGCATTATGCCCAGTACATGACCT
TACGGGACTTTCCTACTTGGCAGTACATCTACGTATTAGTCATCGCTATTACCATGGTGATGCGGTTTTG
GCAGTACACCAATGGGCGTGGATAGCGGTTTGACTCACGGGGATTTCCAAGTCTCCACCCCATTGACGTC
AATGGGAGTTTGTTTTGGCACCAAAATCAACGGGACTTTCCAAAATGTCGTAATAACCCCGCCCCGTTGA
CGCAAATGGGCGGTAGGCGTGTACGGTGGGAGGTCTATATAAGCAGAGCTCGTTTAGTGAACCGTCAGAT
CCTCACTCTCTTCCGCATCGCTGTCTGCGAGGGCCAGCTGTTGGGCTCGCGGTTGAGGACAAACTCTTCG
CGGTCTTTCCAGTACTCTTGGATCGGAAACCCGTCGGCCTCCGAACGGTACTCCGCCACCGAGGGACCTG
AGCGAGTCCGCATCGACCGGATCGGAAAACCTCTCGAGAAAGGCGTCTAACCAGTCACAGTCGCAAGGTA
GGCTGAGCACCGTGGCGGGCGGCAGCGGGTGGCGGTCGGGGTTGTTTCTGGCGGAGGTGCTGCTGATGAT
GTAATTAAAGTAGGCGGTCTTGAGACGGCGGATGGTCGAGGTGAGGTGTGGCAGGCTTGAGATCCAGCTG
TTGGGGTGAGTACTCCCTCTCAAAAGCGGGCATTACTTCTGCGCTAAGATTGTCAGTTTCCAAAAACGAG
GAGGATTTGATATTCACCTGGCCCGATCTGGCCATACACTTGAGTGACAATGACATCCACTTTGCCTTTC
TCTCCACAGGTGTCCACTCCCAGGTCCAAGTTTAAACTGCGGCCGCCACCATGGGAGCTTGGGGAGCCCT
GTTCCTGCTGTGGGCTACTGCTGAAGCCGCCAAGAAGGGCTACCAGGAACGGGACCTGGAACCCCAGTTC
AGCATCATCACCAAGCTGAAGGGCGTGAGCGTGACCCAGATCAAAGAGCTGGGCAACCGGCTGTGGGACG
TGGCCGACTTCGTGAAGCCCCCCCAGGGCGAGAACGTGTTCTTCCTCGTGACCAACTTCCTGGTCACACC
AGCCCAGGTGCAGGGCAGATGCCCTGAGCACCCTAGCGTGCCCCTGGCCAACTGCTGGGTGGACGAGGAT
TGTCCTGAGGGCGAGGGCGGCACACACAGCCACGGCGTGAAAACCGGCCAGTGCGTGGTGTTCAACGGCA
CCCACCGGACATGCGAGATCTGGTCCTGGTGCCCTGTGGAGAGCGGCGTGGTGCCTTCTAGACCTCTGCT
GGCCCAGGCCCAGAACTTCACCCTGTTCATCAAGAACACCGTGACCTTCAGCAAGTTCAACTTCAGCAAG
AGCAACGCCCTGGAAACCTGGGACCCCACCTACTTCAAGCACTGCAGATACGAGCCCCAGTTCTCCCCCT
ACTGCCCCGTGTTCCGGATCGGCGATCTGGTGGCCAAGGCTGGCGGCACCTTCGAAGATCTCGCTCTCCT
CGGCGGCTCTGTGGGCATCAGAGTGCACTGGGACTGCGACCTGGATACCGGCGATAGCGGCTGTTGGCCT
CACTACAGCTTCCAGCTGCAGGAAAAGAGCTACAACTTCCGGACCGCCACCCATTGGTGGGAGCAGCCTG
GCGTGGAGGCCAGAACCCTGCTGAAGCTGTACGGCATCAGATTCGACATTCTCGTCACTGGCCAGGCCGG
CAAGTTCGGCCTGATCCCTGGCGCGCC
Features (pLannotate 1.2.2; 19 found; start..end, strand, type, name):
    713..768     +  polyA_signal   β-globin poly(A) signal: rabbit β-globin polyadenylation signal (Gil and Proudfoot, 1987)
   1282..2963    -  rep_origin     oriP (fragment): Epstein-Barr virus oriP replication origin (Yates et al., 2000)
   3090..3194    +  promoter       AmpR promoter: bla
   3195..4055    +  CDS            AmpR: β-lactamase; bla; confers resistance to ampicillin, carbenicillin, and related antibiotics
   4226..4814    +  rep_origin     ori: high-copy-number ColE1/pMB1/pBR322/pUC origin of replication
   4997..5089    +  CDS            lacI (fragment): lac repressor; lacI; The lac repressor binds to the lac operator to inhibit transcription in E. coli. This inhibition can be relieved by adding lactose or isopropyl-β-D-thiogalactopyranoside (IPTG).
   5102..5123    +  protein_bind   CAP binding site: CAP binding activates transcription in the presence of cAMP. E. coli catabolite activator protein
   5138..5168    +  promoter       lac promoter: promoter for the E. coli lac operon
   5176..5192    +  protein_bind   lac operator: The lac repressor binds to the lac operator to inhibit transcription in E. coli. This inhibition can be relieved by adding lactose or isopropyl-β-D-thiogalactopyranoside (IPTG). lac repressor encoded by lacI
   5262..5278    +  promoter       tet promoter (fragment): E. coli promoter for tetracycline efflux protein gene
   5288..5313    -  CDS            bla(M) (fragment): β-lactamase lacking the signal sequence; bla(M); allows cytosolic expression of β-lactamase
   5487..5866    +  enhancer       CMV enhancer: human cytomegalovirus immediate early enhancer
   5868..6067    +  promoter       CMV promoter: human cytomegalovirus (CMV) immediate early promoter
   6135..6173    +  misc_feature   Ad SA (fragment): adenovirus major late transcript splice acceptor (Friedrich and Soriano, 1991)
   6206..6415    -  CDS            PTP (fragment): TERM_ADE02 - Experimental evidence at protein level: Swiss-Prot protein existence level 1. Protein covalently bound to the viral DNA that acts as a primer for viral genomic replication by DNA strand displacement. Assembles on the viral origin of replication in an initiation complex with viral polymerase, DBP, host NFIA and host POU2F1/OCT1. During initiation, the polymerase covalently couples the first dCTP with Ser- 580 of pTP. The terminal protein stimulates the template activity over 20 fold compared to protein-free templates. Neo-synthesized viral genomes are linked to two preterminal prot
   6446..6535    +  intron         chimeric intron (fragment): chimera between introns from adenovirus and immunoglobulin heavy chain genes
   6554..6600    +  CDS            IgH signal sequence (fragment): signal sequence from the mouse immunoglobulin heavy chain variable region
   6679..7515    +  CDS            P2RX6 (fragment): P2RX6_HUMAN - Also known as P2RXL1, P2X6. Experimental evidence at protein level: Swiss-Prot protein existence level 1. Receptor for ATP that acts as a ligand-gated ion channel. From Homo sapiens (Human).
   7510..553     +  CDS            Cd4 (fragment) (across the origin): CD4_RAT - Experimental evidence at protein level: Swiss-Prot protein existence level 1. Integral membrane glycoprotein that plays an essential role in the immune response and serves multiple functions in responses against both external and internal offenses. In T-cells, functions primarily as a coreceptor for MHC class II molecule:peptide complex. The antigens presented by class II peptides are derived from extracellular proteins while class I peptides are derived from cytosolic proteins. Interacts simultaneously with the T-cell receptor (TCR) and the MHC class II presented by antigen presenti
