[The description below was written by a language model from this plasmid's Addgene catalogue record and pLannotate feature annotations shown in this document.]
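Description:
P2RX6-bio-His is a 7.5 kb mammalian expression plasmid built on the pTT3 backbone and designed to produce the extracellular region of human P2X purinoceptor 6 (P2RX6) as a soluble, tagged recombinant protein. It is propagated in E. coli through a high-copy ColE1/pUC-type origin with ampicillin selection (AmpR, β-lactamase). The backbone also carries an Epstein-Barr virus oriP fragment, an element that supports episomal maintenance in cells supplying EBNA1 and is useful for high-yield transient expression. Residual lac promoter/operator and small lacI, tet promoter and bla fragments are cloning-vector remnants with no evident role in expression.

The expression cassette is driven by the CMV immediate-early enhancer and promoter, followed by adenovirus-derived leader and splice sequences and a chimeric intron fragment that promote efficient processing of the transcript. The adenoviral "PTP" hit on the opposite strand most likely reflects this leader region rather than a real coding sequence. A fragment annotated as a mouse immunoglobulin heavy chain signal sequence lies just upstream of the insert, though the record does not say whether it serves as the secretion leader. The chemically synthesised P2RX6 ectodomain (about 0.9 kb), cloned between retained NotI and AscI sites, is fused in frame at its C terminus to rat CD4 domains 3 and 4, an enzymatic biotinylation sequence, a linker and a His tag, and the cassette ends at a rabbit β-globin polyadenylation signal. The biotinylation and His tags were not separately annotated in the feature table.

The CD4 tag provides a common antibody epitope, the biotin acceptor allows oriented capture on streptavidin surfaces, and the His tag permits affinity purification. The associated publication describes a human platelet receptor protein microarray for screening extracellular receptor–ligand interactions.
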