Addgene plasmid #53360: P2RX6-bio-His
Purpose: Expresses full-length P2X purinoceptor 6 precursor ectodomain in mammalian cells. C-terminal rat Cd4d3+4 tag, biotinylation sequence and His tag.
Depositing lab: Gavin Wright. Depositing organization: Wellcome Sanger Institute. Publication: A human platelet receptor protein microarray identifies FcepsilonR1alpha as an activating PEAR1 ligand. Sun Y, Vandenbriele C, Kauskot A, Verhamme P, Hoylaerts MF, Wright GJ. Mol Cell Proteomics. 2015 Feb 23. pii: mcp.M114.046946. 10.1074/mcp.M114.046946 PubMed 25713122.
Backbone
  Vector backbone: pTT3
  Backbone manufacturer: Yves Durocher, NRC
  Backbone size w/o insert (bp): 6618
  Total vector size (bp): 7517
  Modifications to backbone: Rat CD4 d3+4, enzymatic biotinylation sequence, linker and His tag (CD4d3+4-BioLHis).
  Vector type: Mammalian Expression
Growth in bacteria
  Bacterial resistance: Ampicillin, 100 μg/mL
  Growth temperature: 37°C
  Growth strain: Top10
  Copy number: High Copy
Gene/Insert
  Gene/Insert name: P2RX6 (alt name: P2X purinoceptor 6 precursor)
  Species: H. sapiens (human)
  Insert size (bp): 899
  Entrez Gene: P2RX6 (a.k.a. P2RXL1, P2X6, P2XM)
  Promoter: CMV
  Tag / fusion protein: rat CD4 d3+4 (C terminal on backbone); enzymatic biotinylation sequence (C terminal on backbone); His tag (C terminal on backbone)
  Cloning method: Restriction Enzyme; 5′ cloning site NotI (not destroyed); 3′ cloning site AscI (not destroyed)
  Sequencing primers: 5′ CMV-fwd
Resource information
  A portion of this plasmid was derived from a plasmid made by: Insert was chemically synthesised.
Terms and licenses: Academic/Nonprofit Terms; Industry Terms: Not Available to Industry
Depositor comments: Article ref 101
How to cite: P2RX6-bio-His was a gift from Gavin Wright (Addgene plasmid # 53360 ; http://n2t.net/addgene:53360 ; RRID:Addgene_53360)
