>Addgene plasmid #53360 | P2RX6-bio-His | addgene partial sequence | sequence record 94013 | pMT2-F 5'-TTGCCTTTCTCTCCACAGGT-3'
GCGGCCGCCACCATGGGAGCTTGGGGAGCCCTGTTCCTGCTGTGGGCTACTGCTGAAGCCGCCAAGAAGG
GCTACCAGGAACGGGACCTGGAACCCCAGTTCAGCATCATCACCAAGCTGAAGGGCGTGAGCGTGACCCA
GATCAAAGAGCTGGGCAACCGGCTGTGGGACGTGGCCGACTTCGTGAAGCCCCCCCAGGGCGAGAACGTG
TTCTTCCTCGTGACCAACTTCCTGGTCACACCAGCCCAGGTGCAGGGCAGATGCCCTGAGCACCCTAGCG
TGCCCCTGGCCAACTGCTGGGTGGACGAGGATTGTCCTGAGGGCGAGGGCGGCACACACAGCCACGGCGT
GAAAACCGGCCAGTGCGTGGTGTTCAACGGCACCCACCGGACATGCGAGATCTGGTCCTGGTGCCCTGTG
GAGAGCGGCGTGGTGCCTTCTAGACCTCTGCTGGCCCAGGCCCAGAACTTCACCCTGTTCATCAAGAACA
CCGTGACCTTCAGCAAGTTCAACTTCAGCAAGAGCAACGCCCTGGAAACCTGGGACCCCACCTACTTCAA
GCACTGCAGATACGAGCCCCAGTTCTCCCCCTACTGCCCCGTGTTCCGGATCGGCGATCTGGTGGCCAAG
GCTGGCGGCACCTTCGAAGATCTCGCTCTCCTCGGCGGCTCTGTGGGCATCAGAGTGCACTGGGACTGCG
ACCTGGATACCGGCGATAGCGGCTGTTGGCCTCACTACAGCTTCCAGCTGCAGGAAAAGAGCTACAACTT
CCGGACCGCCACCCATTGGTGGGAGCAGCCTGGCGTGGAGGCCAGAACCCTGCTGAAGCTGTACGGCATC
AGATTCGACATTCTCGTCACTGGCCAGGCCGGCAAGTTCGGCCTGATCCCTGGCGCGCCGTCGACCTCCA
TCACGGCCTAT
