>Addgene plasmid #53360 | P2RX6-bio-His | addgene partial sequence | sequence record 94148 | rb_glob_PA_term-R 5'-CCCATATGTCCTTCCGAGTG-3'
ATAAATTTCCTTTATTAGCCAGAGGTCGAGGTCGGGGGATCCTTAATTAATCACGTGTCTAGACTCAATG
GTGGTGATGGTGGTGGGGGCCCAGAGGGGCCAGAGGAGGCAGGTTCCTGTCCCTGTGGTTCCACAGCATC
TTCTGGGCGTCCAGGATGTGGTGCAGGCTGCCGGAATTCAACCCTTTGGATAAAACCTGGATCTTGGAGT
CCATCTTGACCTCTTCACCTTCACTCAGTAGACATTGCCACACCCCTGCTTCAGGGGCCTGCACTTGAAT
CACTTTCTCCTGCCTGGAGACCCTGGCCTCCTGATTCTCCTGCTTCAAGATCAGTCTCATCTTGGGTGAG
GTGGGTCCCATCACCTCACAGGTCAAAGTGTTGCTGTCGGGCTGAGTCACTTTCATCACCACCAGGTTCA
CTTCCTGATACAGTATCCCTCTGTCCAGAGTCAGGGTCAGGTTGCCAGAACCAGCAAACTGAAGGGAGAC
CTGGGGTATCTGAAGGGTGAGTGGGAGCGTTTCGGACAGCTGGAACTTGGGGTTGCTAGTAGACTTCTGC
ACAGACACCTTTTGGTTCTTTAGGGAGAAGGTGATCCAGGACTGGGAAGAAGGAGCCTTCTCTGCCTTCC
ATCTCAACTCTCCCTGCAGGCTTTCCTCTCCAAGGTTGAGTGGGAAGGAGAACTCCGCTGACTCCCCCTC
ACTCTTATAGGCCGTGATGGAGGTCGACGGCGCGCCAGGGATCAGGCCGAACTTGCCGGCCTGGCCAGTG
ACGAGAATGTCGAATCTGATGCCGTACAGCTTCAGCAGGGTTCTGGCCTCCACGCCAGGCTGCTCCCACC
AATGGGTGGCGGTCCGGAAGTTGTAGCTCTTTTCCTGCAGCTGGAAGCTGTAGTGAGGCCAACAGCCGCT
ATCGCCGGTATCCAGGTCGCA
